>Addgene plasmid #38996 | ACBD5 | depositor partial sequence | sequence record 49054 | ACBD5 sequence 309 bps
GTGCACGAGACTAGGTTTGAGGCGGCCGTGAAGGTGATCCAGAGTTTGCCGAAGAATGGTTCATTCCAGC
CAACAAATGAAATGATGCTTAAATTTTATAGCTTCTATAAGCAGGCAACTGAAGGACCCTGTAAACTTTC
AAGGCCTGGATTTTGGGATCCTATTGGAAGATATAAATGGGATGCTTGGAGTTCACTGGGTGATATGACC
AAAGAGGAAGCCATGATTGCATATGTTGAAGAAATGAAAAAGATTATTGAAACTATGCCAATGACTGAGA
AAGTTGAAGAATGACAGTAAAGGTGGATA
