>Addgene plasmid #38996 | ACBD5 | addgene partial sequence | sequence record 52903 | T7 5'-TAATACGACTCACTATAGGG-3'
AATATTTTGTTTACTTTAGAAGGAGATATACATATGCACCATCATCATCATCATTCTTCTGGTGTAGATC
TGGGTACCGAGAACCTGTACTTCCAATCCATGTCCGTGCACGAGACTAGGTTTGAGGCGGCCGTGAAGGT
GATCCAGAGTTTGCCGAAGAATGGTTCATTCCAGCCAACAAATGAAATGATGCTTAAATTTTATAGCTTC
TATAAGCAGGCAACTGAAGGACCCTGTAAACTTTCAAGGCCTGGATTTTGGGATCCTATTGGAAGATATA
AATGGGATGCTTGGAGTTCACTGGGTGATATGACCAAAGAGGAAGCCATGATTGCATATGTTGAAGAAAT
GAAAAAGATTATTGAAACTATGCCAATGACTGAGAAAGTTGAAGAATGACAGTAAAGGTGGATACGGATC
CGAATTCGAGCTCCGTCGACAAGCTTGCGGCCGCACTCGAGCACCACCACCACCACCACTGAGATCCGGC
TGCTAACAAAGCCCGAAAGGAAGCTGAGTTGGCTGCTGCCACCGCTGAGCAATAACTAGCATAACCCCTT
GGGGCCTCTAAACGGGTCTTGAGGGGTTTTTTGCTGAAAGGAGGAACTATATCCGGATTGGCGAATGGG
[124 nt withheld, positions 630-753]
C
[91 nt withheld, positions 755-845]
A
[49 nt withheld, positions 847-895]
CCTTTGACGTTGGAGTCCACGTTCTTT
[37 nt withheld, positions 923-959]
ACCCTATCTCGGTCTATTCTTTTGATTTATAAGGGATTTTGCCGATTTCGGCCTATTGGTTAA
