[The description below was written by a language model from this plasmid's Addgene catalogue record.]
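Description:
ACBD5 is a bacterial expression plasmid built on the pNIC28-Bsa4 backbone from the SGC, a vector designed for ligation-independent cloning of protein-coding fragments for recombinant production in E. coli. It is maintained as a low-copy plasmid under kanamycin selection. The record does not include a feature table, so the origin of replication and the promoter are not explicitly stated. However, the listed sequencing primers (T7 forward and T7 terminator reverse) indicate that the insert sits between T7 promoter and terminator regions, consistent with T7 RNA polymerase-driven expression in a suitable host strain.

The insert is a 309 bp fragment of human ACBD5 (acyl-Coenzyme A binding domain containing 5), introduced by ligation-independent cloning. At this size it encodes only a portion of the protein, and the record itself cautions that it may not be the full open reading frame. This is typical of constructs trimmed to a well-behaved domain for crystallography. The fragment is fused at its N-terminus to a histidine tag followed by a TEV protease recognition site, which allows the expressed protein to be captured by immobilised metal affinity chromatography. The tag can then be cleaved off to leave near-native protein.

The stated purpose is bacterial expression for structure determination, and the alternative names reference a deposited PDB structure associated with this construct. It is therefore suited to producing purified ACBD5 domain protein for structural, biophysical or ligand-binding studies.
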