Addgene plasmid #38996: ACBD5
Purpose: Bacterial expression for structure determination; may not be full ORF
Depositing lab: Nicola Burgess-Brown. Depositing organization: University of Oxford.
Backbone
  Vector backbone: pNIC28-Bsa4
  Backbone manufacturer: SGC
  Vector type: Bacterial Expression
Growth in bacteria
  Bacterial resistance: Kanamycin, 50 μg/mL
  Growth temperature: 37°C
  Growth strain: Mach1
  Copy number: Low Copy
Gene/Insert
  Gene/Insert name: ACBD5 (alt names: acyl-Coenzyme A binding domain containing 5; PDB:3FLV)
  Species: H. sapiens (human)
  Insert size (bp): 309
  Entrez Gene: ACBD5 (a.k.a. RP11-85G18.5)
  Tag / fusion protein: His Tev (N terminal on insert)
  Cloning method: Ligation Independent Cloning
  Sequencing primers: 5′ T7; 3′ T7-term
Terms and licenses: Academic/Nonprofit Terms; Industry Terms: Not Available to Industry
How to cite: ACBD5 was a gift from Nicola Burgess-Brown (Addgene plasmid # 38996 ; http://n2t.net/addgene:38996 ; RRID:Addgene_38996)
